>Addgene plasmid #76878 | PLXNA4 gRNA (BRDN0001162300) | addgene full sequence | sequence record 186684 | Addgene Assembled Sequence
CCCGGGTGCAAAGATGGATAAAGTTTTAAACAGAGAGGAATCTTTGCAGCTAATGGACCTTCTAGGTCTT
GAAAGGAGTGGGAATTGGCTCCGGTGCCCGTCAGTGGGCAGAGCGCACATCGCCCACAGTCCCCGAGAAG
TTGGGGGGAGGGGTCGGCAATTGATCCGGTGCCTAGAGAAGGTGGCGCGGGGTAAACTGGGAAAGTGATG
TCGTGTACTGGCTCCGCCTTTTTCCCGAGGGTGGGGGAGAACCGTATATAAGTGCAGTAGTCGCCGTGAA
CGTTCTTTTTCGCAACGGGTTTGCCGCCAGAACACAGGTAAGTGCCGTGTGTGGTTCCCGCGGGCCTGGC
CTCTTTACGGGTTATGGCCCTTGCGTGCCTTGAATTACTTCCACCTGGCTGCAGTACGTGATTCTTGATC
CCGAGCTTCGGGTTGGAAGTGGGTGGGAGAGTTCGAGGCCTTGCGCTTAAGGAGCCCCTTCGCCTCGTGC
TTGAGTTGAGGCCTGGCCTGGGCGCTGGGGCCGCCGCGTGCGAATCTGGTGGCACCTTCGCGCCTGTCTC
GCTGCTTTCGATAAGTCTCTAGCCATTTAAAATTTTTGATGACCTGCTGCGACGCTTTTTTTCTGGCAAG
ATAGTCTTGTAAATGCGGGCCAAGATCTGCACACTGGTATTTCGGTTTTTGGGGCCGCGGGCGGCGACGG
GGCCCGTGCGTCCCAGCGCACATGTTCGGCGAGGCGGGGCCTGCGAGCGCGGCCACCGAGAATCGGACGG
GGGTAGTCTCAAGCTGGCCGGCCTGCTCTGGTGCCTGGCCTCGCGCCGCCGTGTATCGCCCCGCCCTGGG
CGGCAAGGCTGGCCCGGTCGGCACCAGTTGCGTGAGCGGAAAGATGGCCGCTTCCCGGCCCTGCTGCAGG
GAGCTCAAAATGGAGGACGCGGCGCTCGGGAGAGCGGGCGGGTGAGTCACCCACACAAAGGAAAAGGGCC
TTTCCGTCCTCAGCCGTCGCTTCATGTGACTCCACGGAGTACCGGGCGCCGTCCAGGCACCTCGATTAGT
TCTCGAGCTTTTGGAGTACGTCGTCTTTAGGTTGGGGGGAGGGGTTTTATGCGATGGAGTTTCCCCACAC
TGAGTGGGTGGAGACTGAAGTTAGGCCAGCTTGGCACTTGATGTAATTCTCCTTGGAATTTGCCCTTTTT
GAGTTTGGATCTTGGTTCATTCTCAAGCCTCAGACAGTGGTTCAAAGTTTTTTTCTTCCATTTCAGGTGT
CGTGACGTACGGCCACCATGACCGAGTACAAGCCCACGGTGCGCCTCGCCACCCGCGACGACGTCCCCAG
GGCCGTACGCACCCTCGCCGCCGCGTTCGCCGACTACCCCGCCACGCGCCACACCGTCGATCCGGACCGC
CACATCGAGCGGGTCACCGAGCTGCAAGAACTCTTCCTCACGCGCGTCGGGCTCGACATCGGCAAGGTGT
GGGTCGCGGACGACGGCGCCGCCGTGGCGGTCTGGACCACGCCGGAGAGCGTCGAAGCGGGGGCGGTGTT
CGCCGAGATCGGCCCGCGCATGGCCGAGTTGAGCGGTTCCCGGCTGGCCGCGCAGCAACAGATGGAAGGC
CTCCTGGCGCCGCACCGGCCCAAGGAGCCCGCGTGGTTCCTGGCCACCGTCGGAGTCTCGCCCGACCACC
AGGGCAAGGGTCTGGGCAGCGCCGTCGTGCTCCCCGGAGTGGAGGCGGCCGAGCGCGCCGGGGTGCCCGC
CTTCCTGGAGACCTCCGCGCCCCGCAACCTCCCCTTCTACGAGCGGCTCGGCTTCACCGTCACCGCCGAC
GTCGAGGTGCCCGAAGGACCGCGCACCTGGTGCATGACCCGCAAGCCCGGTGCCTGAACGCGTTAAGTCG
ACAATCAACCTCTGGATTACAAAATTTGTGAAAGATTGACTGGTATTCTTAACTATGTTGCTCCTTTTAC
GCTATGTGGATACGCTGCTTTAATGCCTTTGTATCATGCTATTGCTTCCCGTATGGCTTTCATTTTCTCC
TCCTTGTATAAATCCTGGTTGCTGTCTCTTTATGAGGAGTTGTGGCCCGTTGTCAGGCAACGTGGCGTGG
TGTGCACTGTGTTTGCTGACGCAACCCCCACTGGTTGGGGCATTGCCACCACCTGTCAGCTCCTTTCCGG
GACTTTCGCTTTCCCCCTCCCTATTGCCACGGCGGAACTCATCGCCGCCTGCCTTGCCCGCTGCTGGACA
GGGGCTCGGCTGTTGGGCACTGACAATTCCGTGGTGTTGTCGGGGAAATCATCGTCCTTTCCTTGGCTGC
TCGCCTGTGTTGCCACCTGGATTCTGCGCGGGACGTCCTTCTGCTACGTCCCTTCGGCCCTCAATCCAGC
GGACCTTCCTTCCCGCGGCCTGCTGCCGGCTCTGCGGCCTCTTCCGCGTCTTCGCCTTCGCCCTCAGACG
AGTCGGATCTCCCTTTGGGCCGCCTCCCCGCGTCGACTTTAAGACCAATGACTTACAAGGCAGCTGTAGA
TCTTAGCCACTTTTTAAAAGAAAAGGGGGGACTGGAAGGGCTAATTCACTCCCAACGAAGACAAGATCTG
CTTTTTGCTTGTACTGGGTCTCTCTGGTTAGACCAGATCTGAGCCTGGGAGCTCTCTGGCTAACTAGGGA
ACCCACTGCTTAAGCCTCAATAAAGCTTGCCTTGAGTGCTTCAAGTAGTGTGTGCCCGTCTGTTGTGTGA
CTCTGGTAACTAGAGATCCCTCAGACCCTTTTAGTCAGTGTGGAAAATCTCTAGCAGTACGTATAGTAGT
TCATGTCATCTTATTATTCAGTATTTATAACTTGCAAAGAAATGAATATCAGAGAGTGAGAGGAACTTGT
TTATTGCAGCTTATAATGGTTACAAATAAAGCAATAGCATCACAAATTTCACAAATAAAGCATTTTTTTC
ACTGCATTCTAGTTGTGGTTTGTCCAAACTCATCAATGTATCTTATCATGTCTGGCTCTAGCTATCCCGC
CCCTAACTCCGCCCATCCCGCCCCTAACTCCGCCCAGTTCCGCCCATTCTCCGCCCCATGGCTGACTAAT
TTTTTTTATTTATGCAGAGGCCGAGGCCGCCTCGGCCTCTGAGCTATTCCAGAAGTAGTGAGGAGGCTTT
TTTGGAGGCCTAGGGACGTACCCAATTCGCCCTATAGTGAGTCGTATTACGCGCGCTCACTGGCCGTCGT
TTTACAACGTCGTGACTGGGAAAACCCTGGCGTTACCCAACTTAATCGCCTTGCAGCACATCCCCCTTTC
GCCAGCTGGCGTAATAGCGAAGAGGCCCGCACCGATCGCCCTTCCCAACAGTTGCGCAGCCTGAATGGCG
AATGGG
[124 nt withheld, positions 3367-3490]
C
[91 nt withheld, positions 3492-3582]
A
[49 nt withheld, positions 3584-3632]
CCTTTGACGTTGGAGTCCACGTTCTTT
[37 nt withheld, positions 3660-3696]
ACCCTATCTCGGTCTATTCTTTTGATTTATAAGGGATTTTGCCGATTTCGGCCTATTGGTTAAAAAATGA
GCTGATTTAACAAAAATTTAACGCGAATTTTAACAAAATATTAACGCTTACAATTTAGGTGGCACTTTTC
GGGGAAATGTGCGCGGAACCCCTATTTGTTTATTTTTCTAAATACATTCAAATATGTATCCGCTCATGAG
ACAATAACCCTGATAAATGCTTCAATAATATTGAAAAAGGAAGAGTATGAGTATTCAACATTTCCGTGTC
GCCCTTATTCCCTTTTTTGCGGCATTTTGCCTTCCTGTTTTTGCTCACCCAGAAACGCTGGTGAAAGTAA
AAGATGCTGAAGATCAGTTGGGTGCACGAGTGGGTTACATCGAACTGGATCTCAACAGCGGTAAGATCCT
TGAGAGTTTTCGCCCCGAAGAACGTTTTCCAATGATGAGCACTTTTAAAGTTCTGCTATGTGGCGCGGTA
TTATCCCGTATTGACGCCGGGCAAGAGCAACTCGGTCGCCGCATACACTATTCTCAGAATGACTTGGTTG
AGTACTCACCAGTCACAGAAAAGCATCTTACGGATGGCATGACAGTAAGAGAATTATGCAGTGCTGCCAT
AACCATGAGTGATAACACTGCGGCCAACTTACTTCTGACAACGATCGGAGGACCGAAGGAGCTAACCGCT
TTTTTGCACAACATGGGGGATCATGTAACTCGCCTTGATCGTTGGGAACCGGAGCTGAATGAAGCCATAC
CAAACGACGAGCGTGACACCACGATGCCTGTAGCAATGGCAACAACGTTGCGCAAACTATTAACTGGCGA
ACTACTTACTCTAGCTTCCCGGCAACAATTAATAGACTGGATGGAGGCGGATAAAGTTGCAGGACCACTT
CTGCGCTCGGCCCTTCCGGCTGGCTGGTTTATTGCTGATAAATCTGGAGCCGGTGAGCGTGGGTCTCGCG
GTATCATTGCAGCACTGGGGCCAGATGGTAAGCCCTCCCGTATCGTAGTTATCTACACGACGGGGAGTCA
GGCAACTATGGATGAACGAAATAGACAGATCGCTGAGATAGGTGCCTCACTGATTAAGCATTGGTAACTG
TCAGACCAAGTTTACTCATATATACTTTAGATTGATTTAAAACTTCATTTTTAATTTAAAAGGATCTAGG
TGAAGATCCTTTTTGATAATCTCATGACCAAAATCCCTTAACGTGAGTTTTCGTTCCACTGAGCGTCAGA
CCCCGTAGAAAAGATCAAAGGATCTTCTTGAGATCCTTTTTTTCTGCGCGTAATCTGCTGCTTGCAAACA
AAAAAACCACCGCTACCAGCGGTGGTTTGTTTGCCGGATCAAGAGCTACCAACTCTTTTTCCGAAGGTAA
CTGGCTTCAGCAGAGCGCAGATACCAAATACTGTTCTTCTAGTGTAGCCGTAGTTAGGCCACCACTTCAA
GAACTCTGTAGCACCGCCTACATACCTCGCTCTGCTAATCCTGTTACCAGTGGCTGCTGCCAGTGGCGAT
AAGTCGTGTCTTACCGGGTTGGACTCAAGACGATAGTTACCGGATAAGGCGCAGCGGTCGGGCTGAACGG
GGGGTTCGTGCACACAGCCCAGCTTGGAGCGAACGACCTACACCGAACTGAGATACCTACAGCGTGAGCT
ATGAGAAAGCGCCACGCTTCCCGAAGGGAGAAAGGCGGACAGGTATCCGGTAAGCGGCAGGGTCGGAACA
GGAGAGCGCACGAGGGAGCTTCCAGGGGGAAACGCCTGGTATCTTTATAGTCCTGTCGGGTTTCGCCACC
TCTGACTTGAGCGTCGATTTTTGTGATGCTCGTCAGGGGGGCGGAGCCTATGGAAAAACGCCAGCAACGC
GGCCTTTTTACGGTTCCTGGCCTTTTGCTGGCCTTTTGCTCACATGTTCTTTCCTGCGTTATCCCCTGAT
TCTGTGGATAACCGTATTACCGCCTTTGAGTGAGCTGATACCGCTCGCCGCAGCCGAACGACCGAGCGCA
GCGAGTCAGTGAGCGAGGAAGCGGAAGAGCGCCCAATACGCAAACCGCCTCTCCCCGCGCGTTGGCCGAT
TCATTAATGCAGCTGGCACGACAGGTTTCCCGACTGGAAAGCGGGCAGTGAGCGCAACGCAATTAATGTG
AGTTAGCTCACTCATTAGGCACCCCAGGCTTTACACTTTATGCTTCCGGCTCGTATGTTGTGTGGAATTG
TGAGCGGATAACAATTTCACACAGGAAACAGCTATGACCATGATTACGCCAAGCGCGCAATTAACCCTCA
CTAAAGGGAACAAAAGCTGGAGCTGCAAGCTTAATGTAGTCTTATGCAATACTCTTGTAGTCTTGCAACA
TGGTAACGATGAGTTAGCAACATGCCTTACAAGGAGAGAAAAAGCACCGTGCATGCCGATTGGTGGAAGT
AAGGTGGTACGATCGTGCCTTATTAGGAAGGCAACAGACGGGTCTGACATGGATTGGACGAACCACTGAA
TTGCCGCATTGCAGAGATATTGTATTTAAGTGCCTAGCTCGATACATAAACGGGTCTCTCTGGTTAGACC
AGATCTGAGCCTGGGAGCTCTCTGGCTAACTAGGGAACCCACTGCTTAAGCCTCAATAAAGCTTGCCTTG
AGTGCTTCAAGTAGTGTGTGCCCGTCTGTTGTGTGACTCTGGTAACTAGAGATCCCTCAGACCCTTTTAG
TCAGTGTGGAAAATCTCTAGCAGTGGCGCCCGAACAGGGACTTGAAAGCGAAAGGGAAACCAGAGGAGCT
CTCTCGACGCAGGACTCGGCTTGCTGAAGCGCGCACGGCAAGAGGCGAGGGGCGGCGACTGGTGAGTACG
CCAAAAATTTTGACTAGCGGAGGCTAGAAGGAGAGAGATGGGTGCGAGAGCGTCAGTATTAAGCGGGGGA
GAATTAGATCGCGATGGGAAAAAATTCGGTTAAGGCCAGGGGGAAAGAAAAAATATAAATTAAAACATAT
AGTATGGGCAAGCAGGGAGCTAGAACGATTCGCAGTTAATCCTGGCCTGTTAGAAACATCAGAAGGCTGT
AGACAAATACTGGGACAGCTACAACCATCCCTTCAGACAGGATCAGAAGAACTTAGATCATTATATAATA
CAGTAGCAACCCTCTATTGTGTGCATCAAAGGATAGAGATAAAAGACACCAAGGAAGCTTTAGACAAGAT
AGAGGAAGAGCAAAACAAAAGTAAGACCACCGCACAGCAAGCGGCCGCTGATCTTCAGACCTGGAGGAGG
AGATATGAGGGACAATTGGAGAAGTGAATTATATAAATATAAAGTAGTAAAAATTGAACCATTAGGAGTA
GCACCCACCAAGGCAAAGAGAAGAGTGGTGCAGAGAGAAAAAAGAGCAGTGGGAATAGGAGCTTTGTTCC
TTGGGTTCTTGGGAGCAGCAGGAAGCACTATGGGCGCAGCGTCAATGACGCTGACGGTACAGGCCAGACA
ATTATTGTCTGGTATAGTGCAGCAGCAGAACAATTTGCTGAGGGCTATTGAGGCGCAACAGCATCTGTTG
CAACTCACAGTCTGGGGCATCAAGCAGCTCCAGGCAAGAATCCTGGCTGTGGAAAGATACCTAAAGGATC
AACAGCTCCTGGGGATTTGGGGTTGCTCTGGAAAACTCATTTGCACCACTGCTGTGCCTTGGAATGCTAG
TTGGAGTAATAAATCTCTGGAACAGATTTGGAATCACACGACCTGGATGGAGTGGGACAGAGAAATTAAC
AATTACACAAGCTTAATACACTCCTTAATTGAAGAATCGCAAAACCAGCAAGAAAAGAATGAACAAGAAT
TATTGGAATTAGATAAATGGGCAAGTTTGTGGAATTGGTTTAACATAACAAATTGGCTGTGGTATATAAA
ATTATTCATAATGATAGTAGGAGGCTTGGTAGGTTTAAGAATAGTTTTTGCTGTACTTTCTATAGTGAAT
AGAGTTAGGCAGGGATATTCACCATTATCGTTTCAGACCCACCTCCCAACCCCGAGGGGACCCAGAGAGG
GCCTATTTCCCATGATTCCTTCATATTTGCATATACGATACAAGGCTGTTAGAGAGATAATTAGAATTAA
TTTGACTGTAAACACAAAGATATTAGTACAAAATACGTGACGTAGAAAGTAATAATTTCTTGGGTAGTTT
GCAGTTTTAAAATTATGTTTTAAAATGGACTATCATATGCTTACCGTAACTTGAAAGTATTTCGATTTCT
TGGCTTTATATATCTTGTGGAAAGGACGAAACACCGCCTGAATGCCGGAAGCAACGGTTTTAGAGCTAGA
AATAGCAAGTTAAAATAAGGCTAGTCCGTTATCAACTTGAAAAAGTGGCACCGAGTCGGTGCTTTTTTAA
GCTTGGCGTAACTAGATCTTGAGACAAATGGCAGTATTCATCCACAATTTTAAAAGAAAAGGGGGGATTG
GGGGGTACAGTGCAGGGGAAAGAATAGTAGACATAATAGCAACAGACATACAAACTAAAGAATTACAAAA
ACAAATTACAAAAATTCAAAATTTTCGGGTTTATTACAGGGACAGCAGAGATCCACTTTGGCGCCGGCTC
GAGGGGG
Features (pLannotate 1.2.2; 29 found; start..end, strand, type, name):
     14..80      +  CDS            small t antigen (fragment): SV40 (simian virus 40) small t antigen
    106..317     +  promoter       EF-1α core promoter: core promoter for human elongation factor EF-1α
    318..1256    +  intron         EF-1α intron A: intron upstream of the start codon of human EF-1α
   1278..1877    +  CDS            PuroR (fragment): puromycin N-acetyltransferase; pac from Streptomyces; confers resistance to puromycin
   1893..2481    +  misc_feature   WPRE: woodchuck hepatitis virus posttranscriptional regulatory element
   2532..2551    +  misc_feature   cPPT/CTS (fragment): central polypurine tract and central termination sequence of HIV-1
   2553..2786    +  LTR            3' LTR (ΔU3): self-inactivating 3' long terminal repeat (LTR) from HIV-1
   2864..2985    +  polyA_signal   SV40 poly(A) signal: SV40 polyadenylation signal
   3025..3160    +  rep_origin     SV40 ori: SV40 origin of replication
   3181..3199    -  promoter       T7 promoter: promoter for bacteriophage T7 RNA polymerase
   3207..3362    +  CDS            lacZα (fragment): LacZα fragment of β-galactosidase; lacZ fragment
   3367..3795    +  rep_origin     f1 ori (sequence partly withheld): f1 bacteriophage origin of replication; arrow indicates direction of (+) strand synthesis
   3848..3952    +  promoter       AmpR promoter: bla
   3953..4813    +  CDS            AmpR: β-lactamase; bla; confers resistance to ampicillin, carbenicillin, and related antibiotics
   4984..5572    +  rep_origin     ori: high-copy-number ColE1/pMB1/pBR322/pUC origin of replication
   5755..5847    +  CDS            lacI (fragment): lac repressor; lacI; The lac repressor binds to the lac operator to inhibit transcription in E. coli. This inhibition can be relieved by adding lactose or isopropyl-β-D-thiogalactopyranoside (IPTG).
   5860..5881    +  protein_bind   CAP binding site: CAP binding activates transcription in the presence of cAMP. E. coli catabolite activator protein
   5896..5926    +  promoter       lac promoter: promoter for the E. coli lac operon
   5934..5950    +  protein_bind   lac operator: The lac repressor binds to the lac operator to inhibit transcription in E. coli. This inhibition can be relieved by adding lactose or isopropyl-β-D-thiogalactopyranoside (IPTG). lac repressor encoded by lacI
   5995..6013    +  promoter       T3 promoter: promoter for bacteriophage T3 RNA polymerase
   6041..6267    +  promoter       RSV promoter: Rous sarcoma virus enhancer/promoter
   6268..6448    +  LTR            5' LTR (truncated): truncated 5' long terminal repeat (LTR) from HIV-1
   6495..6620    +  misc_feature   HIV-1 Ψ: packaging signal of human immunodeficiency virus type 1
   6604..6967    +  CDS            HIV-1 gag (fragment): gag protein from human immunodeficiency virus 1; gag
   7113..7346    +  misc_feature   RRE: The Rev response element (RRE) of HIV-1 allows for Rev-dependent mRNA export from the nucleus to the cytoplasm.
   7723..7749    +  CDS            Rev (fragment): human immunodeficiency virus 1 (HIV-1) Rev protein; rev; enhances nuclear export of unspliced and incompletely spliced viral mRNAs
   7753..7993    +  promoter       U6 promoter: RNA polymerase III promoter for human U6 snRNA
   8023..8098    +  misc_RNA       gRNA scaffold: guide RNA scaffold for the Streptococcus pyogenes CRISPR/Cas9 system
   8154..8271    +  misc_feature   cPPT/CTS: central polypurine tract and central termination sequence of HIV-1
