[The description below was written by a language model from this plasmid's Addgene catalogue record and pLannotate feature annotations shown in this document.]
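Description:
PLXNA4 gRNA (BRDN0001162300) is a third-generation lentiviral CRISPR guide plasmid built on the lentiGuide-Puro backbone, carrying a single guide RNA designed against human PLXNA4 (plexin A4; reference transcript NM_020911.1). It is propagated in E. coli as a high-copy plasmid through a ColE1/pUC-type origin with ampicillin selection (AmpR). The backbone also retains an f1 origin, an SV40 origin and poly(A) signal, and lac, T7 and T3 promoter remnants from the parental cloning vector.

The lentiviral transfer cassette begins with an RSV promoter fused to a truncated HIV-1 5' LTR, which makes genomic RNA production Tat-independent. This is followed by the Ψ packaging signal with a partial gag sequence, the Rev response element for nuclear export of the unspliced genome, and a cPPT/CTS element that aids nuclear import. It ends in a ΔU3 self-inactivating 3' LTR. Within this unit, a human U6 RNA polymerase III promoter drives the PLXNA4-specific spacer joined to the Streptococcus pyogenes Cas9 guide scaffold. A separate EF-1α promoter, annotated as the core promoter plus intron A, expresses puromycin N-acetyltransferase for selection of transduced mammalian cells, with a WPRE downstream to boost transcript expression.

The plasmid does not encode Cas9, so it is meant to be used with a separate Cas9 lentiviral vector or in cells that already express Cas9, for knockout of PLXNA4. The guide belongs to a human kinome gRNA collection, designed under optimized rules for on-target activity and reduced off-target effects.
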