Addgene plasmid #76878: PLXNA4 gRNA (BRDN0001162300)
Purpose: 3rd generation lentiviral gRNA plasmid targeting human PLXNA4
Depositing lab: John Doench & David Root. Depositing organization: Broad Institute. Publication: Optimized sgRNA design to maximize activity and minimize off-target effects of CRISPR-Cas9. Doench JG, Fusi N, Sullender M, Hegde M, Vaimberg EW, Donovan KF, Smith I, Tothova Z, Wilen C, Orchard R, Virgin HW, Listgarten J, Root DE. Nat Biotechnol. 2016 Jan 18. doi: 10.1038/nbt.3437. PubMed 26780180.
Backbone
  Vector backbone: lentiGuide-Puro
  Backbone manufacturer: Zhang Lab (Addgene plasmid # 52963)
  Vector type: Mammalian Expression, Lentiviral, CRISPR
  Selectable markers: Puromycin
Growth in bacteria
  Bacterial resistance: Ampicillin, 100 μg/mL
  Growth temperature: 37°C
  Growth strain: DH5alpha
  Copy number: High Copy
Gene/Insert
  Gene/Insert name: PLXNA4 (alt names: PLXNA4; NM_020911.1)
  gRNA/shRNA sequence: CCTGAATGCCGGAAGCAACG
  Species: H. sapiens (human)
  Entrez Gene: PLXNA4 (a.k.a. tcag7.1291, FAYV2820, PLEXA4, PLXNA4A, PLXNA4B, PRO34003)
  Promoter: hU6
  Cloning method: Unknown
  Sequencing primers: 5′ U6-F; 3′ pS2-R
Terms and licenses: Academic/Nonprofit Terms; Industry Terms: Not Available to Industry
Depositor comments: The gRNA was designed to target the following Genbank reference sequence(s): NM_020911.1. Note that this plasmid does NOT contain Cas9. It should be used in conjunction with lentiCas9-Blast (Addgene #52962) or otherwise with cell lines already expressing Cas9. Browse the full kinome gRNA library at http://www.addgene.org/pooled-library/broadgpp-human-kinome/ or visit http://www.broadinstitute.org/rnai/public/ for detailed protocols and information.
How to cite: PLXNA4 gRNA (BRDN0001162300) was a gift from John Doench & David Root (Addgene plasmid # 76878 ; http://n2t.net/addgene:76878 ; RRID:Addgene_76878)
