>Addgene plasmid #76878 | PLXNA4 gRNA (BRDN0001162300) | depositor partial sequence | sequence record 144338 | Target Sequence
CCTGAATGCCGGAAGCAACG
