>Addgene plasmid #76878 | PLXNA4 gRNA (BRDN0001162300) | addgene partial sequence | sequence record 186683 | hU6-F
TAGAAAGTAATAATTTCTTGGGTAGTTTGCAGTTTTAAAATTATGTTTTAAAATGGACTATCATATGCTT
ACCGTAACTTGAAAGTATTTCGATTTCTTGGCTTTATATATCTTGTGGAAAGGACGAAACACCGCCTGAA
TGCCGGAAGCAACGGTTTTAGAGCTAGAAATAGCAAGTTAAAATAAGGCTAGTCCGTTATCAACTTGAAA
AAGTGGCACCGAGTCGGTGCTTTTTTAAGCTTGGCGTAACTAGATCTTGAGACAAATGGCAGTATTCATC
CACAATTTTAAAAGAAAAGGGGGGATTGGGGGGTACAGTGCAGGGGAAAGAATAGTAGACATAATAGCAA
CAGACATACAAACTAAAGAATTACAAAAACAAATTACAAAAATTCAAAATTTTCGGGTTTATTACAGGGA
CAGCAGAGATCCACTTTGGCGCCGGCTCGAGGGGGCCCGGGTGCAAAGATGGATAAAGTTTTAAACAGAG
AGGAATCTTTGCAGCTAATGGACCTTCTAGGTCTTGAAAGGAGTGGGAATTGGCTCCGGTGCCCGTCAGT
GGGCAGAGCG
